Addgene plasmid #35341: pBbB1c-GFP
Depositing lab: Jay Keasling. Depositing organization: University of California, Berkeley. Publication: BglBrick vectors and datasheets: A synthetic biology platform for gene expression. Lee TS, Krupa RA, Zhang F, Hajimorad M, Holtz WJ, Prasad N, Lee SK, Keasling JD. J Biol Eng. 2011 Sep 20;5:12. 10.1186/1754-1611-5-12 PubMed 21933410.
Backbone
  Vector backbone: pBb
  Backbone size w/o insert (bp): 3855
  Vector type: Bacterial Expression, Synthetic Biology
Growth in bacteria
  Bacterial resistance: Chloramphenicol, 25 μg/mL
  Growth temperature: 37°C
  Growth strain: DH5alpha
  Copy number: Low Copy
Gene/Insert
  Gene/Insert name: GFP (alt name: JBEI Part ID: JPUB_000107)
  Species: Synthetic
  Insert size (bp): 717
  Promoter: Trc
  Cloning method: Restriction Enzyme
  Sequencing primers: 5′ GFP-R; 3′ GFP-F
Terms and licenses: Academic/Nonprofit Terms; Industry Terms: Not Available to Industry
Depositor comments: JBEI Part ID: JPUB_000107; Origin: BBR1
How to cite: pBbB1c-GFP was a gift from Jay Keasling (Addgene plasmid # 35341 ; http://n2t.net/addgene:35341 ; RRID:Addgene_35341)
