[The description below was written by a language model from this plasmid's Addgene catalogue record and pLannotate feature annotations shown in this document.]
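Description:
pBbB1c-GFP is a bacterial expression plasmid from the BglBrick (pBb) vector series, a synthetic-biology platform of modular, interchangeable expression vectors. The full depositor sequence is 4,572 bp, consistent with a 3,855 bp backbone carrying a 717 bp GFP insert. Replication depends on the pBBR1 system from Bordetella bronchiseptica. The feature table shows the pBBR1 oriV together with its cognate Rep protein gene, a broad-host-range origin that the record lists as low copy. Selection is by chloramphenicol, conferred by a cat (chloramphenicol acetyltransferase) gene driven by its own promoter and followed by the lambda t0 terminator. This marker cassette and the replication module are both on the strand opposite the expression cassette.

The payload is a GFP coding sequence, listed as synthetic and annotated as an Aequorea victoria–derived variant. It sits under the trc promoter, a strong trp/lac UV5 hybrid, with a lac operator immediately downstream. The plasmid also carries lacI expressed from the lacIq promoter, whose up-mutation raises repressor levels, so the vector supplies its own repressor. Transcription is therefore held off until an inducer such as IPTG is added. The rrnB T1 and T7Te terminators follow GFP in tandem to stop read-through into the replication region. Short annotated fragments between lacI and the trc promoter (a tet promoter piece and a yciV/trpH piece) appear to be leftover flanking sequence rather than functional parts.

With GFP in the cargo position, the construct serves as a reporter version of this origin, promoter and resistance combination. It is suited to characterising inducible expression from the vector, and the reporter can be replaced with a gene of interest by restriction cloning.
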