Features (pLannotate 1.2.2; 14 found; start..end, strand, type, name):
      7..84      +  promoter       lacIq promoter: lacI (mutant); In the lacIq allele, a single base change in the promoter boosts expression of the lacI gene about 10-fold.
     85..1167    +  CDS            lacI: lac repressor; lacI; The lac repressor binds to the lac operator to inhibit transcription in E. coli. This inhibition can be relieved by adding lactose or isopropyl-β-D-thiogalactopyranoside (IPTG).
   1209..1226    +  promoter       tet promoter (fragment): E. coli promoter for tetracycline efflux protein gene
   1222..1323    -  CDS            yciV (fragment): RNAAM_ECOLI - Also known as trpH From Escherichia coli (strain K12).
   1399..1428    +  promoter       trc promoter: strong E. coli promoter; hybrid between the trp and lac UV5 promoters
   1436..1452    +  protein_bind   lac operator: The lac repressor binds to the lac operator to inhibit transcription in E. coli. This inhibition can be relieved by adding lactose or isopropyl-β-D-thiogalactopyranoside (IPTG). lac repressor encoded by lacI
   1493..2206    +  CDS            &alpha;GFP: &alpha;GFP is a basic (constitutively fluorescent) long stokes shift fluorescent protein published in 1996, derived from Aequorea victoria.
   2242..2313    +  terminator     rrnB T1 terminator: transcription terminator T1 from the E. coli rrnB gene
   2329..2356    +  terminator     T7Te terminator: phage T7 early transcription terminator
   2423..3085    -  CDS            pBBR1 Rep: replication protein for the broad-host-range plasmid pBBR1 from Bordetella bronchiseptica
   3086..3659    -  rep_origin     pBBR1 oriV (fragment): replication origin of the broad-host-range plasmid pBBR1 from Bordetella bronchiseptica; requires the pBBR1 Rep protein for replication
   3672..3766    -  terminator     lambda t0 terminator: transcription terminator from phage lambda
   3790..4446    -  CDS            cat: CAT_ECOLX - Experimental evidence at protein level: Swiss-Prot protein existence level 1. This enzyme is an effector of chloramphenicol resistance in bacteria. From Escherichia coli. This protein is used as a marker in many commonly used cloning vectors, such as pACYC184.
   4447..4549    -  promoter       cat promoter: promoter of the E. coli cat gene encoding chloramphenicol acetyltransferase
>Addgene plasmid #35341 | pBbB1c-GFP | depositor full sequence | sequence record 43008 | pBbB1c-GFP sequence 4572 bps
GACGTCGACACCATCGAATGGTGCAAAACCTTTCGCGGTATGGCATGATAGCGCCCGGAAGAGAGTCAAT
TCAGGGTGGTGAATGTGAAACCAGTAACGTTATACGATGTCGCAGAGTATGCCGGTGTCTCTTATCAGAC
CGTTTCCCGCGTGGTGAACCAGGCCAGCCACGTTTCTGCGAAAACGCGGGAAAAAGTGGAAGCGGCGATG
GCGGAGCTGAATTACATTCCCAACCGCGTGGCACAACAACTGGCGGGCAAACAGTCGTTGCTGATTGGCG
TTGCCACCTCCAGTCTGGCCCTGCACGCGCCGTCGCAAATTGTCGCGGCGATTAAATCTCGCGCCGATCA
ACTGGGTGCCAGCGTGGTGGTGTCGATGGTAGAACGAAGCGGCGTCGAAGCCTGTAAAGCGGCGGTGCAC
AATCTTCTCGCGCAACGCGTCAGTGGGCTGATCATTAACTATCCGCTGGATGACCAGGATGCCATTGCTG
TGGAAGCTGCCTGCACTAATGTTCCGGCGTTATTTCTTGATGTCTCTGACCAGACACCCATCAACAGTAT
TATTTTCTCCCATGAAGACGGTACGCGACTGGGCGTGGAGCATCTGGTCGCATTGGGTCACCAGCAAATC
GCGCTGTTAGCGGGCCCATTAAGTTCTGTCTCGGCGCGTCTGCGTCTGGCTGGCTGGCATAAATATCTCA
CTCGCAATCAAATTCAGCCGATAGCGGAACGGGAAGGCGACTGGAGTGCCATGTCCGGTTTTCAACAAAC
CATGCAAATGCTGAATGAGGGCATCGTTCCCACTGCGATGCTGGTTGCCAACGATCAGATGGCGCTGGGC
GCAATGCGCGCCATTACCGAGTCCGGGCTGCGCGTTGGTGCGGATATCTCGGTAGTGGGATACGACGATA
CCGAAGACAGCTCATGTTATATCCCGCCGTTAACCACCATCAAACAGGATTTTCGCCTGCTGGGGCAAAC
CAGCGTGGACCGCTTGCTGCAACTCTCTCAGGGCCAGGCGGTGAAGGGCAATCAGCTGTTGCCCGTCTCA
CTGGTGAAAAGAAAAACCACCCTGGCGCCCAATACGCAAACCGCCTCTCCCCGCGCGTTGGCCGATTCAT
TAATGCAGCTGGCACGACAGGTTTCCCGACTGGAAAGCGGGCAGTGAGCGCAACGCAATTAATGTAAGTT
AGCGCGAATTGATCTGGTTTGACAGCTTATCATCGACTGCACGGTGCACCAATGCTTCTGGCGTCAGGCA
GCCATCGGAAGCTGTGGTATGGCTGTGCAGGTCGTAAATCACTGCATAATTCGTGTCGCTCAAGGCGCAC
TCCCGTTCTGGATAATGTTTTTTGCGCCGACATCATAACGGTTCTGGCAAATATTCTGAAATGAGCTGTT
GACAATTAATCATCCGGCTCGTATAATGTGTGGAATTGTGAGCGGATAACAATTTCAGAATTCAAAAGAT
CTTTTAAGAAGGAGATATACATATGAGTAAAGGAGAAGAACTTTTCACTGGAGTTGTCCCAATTCTTGTT
GAATTAGATGGTGATGTTAATGGGCACAAATTTTCTGTCAGTGGAGAGGGTGAAGGTGATGCAACATACG
GAAAACTTACCCTTAAATTTATTTGCACTACTGGAAAACTACCTGTTCCGTGGCCAACACTTGTCACTAC
TTTCTCTTATGGTGTTCAATGCTTTTCCCGTTATCCGGATCACATGAAACGGCATGACTTTTTCAAGAGT
GCCATGCCCGAAGGTTATGTACAGGAACGCACTATATCTTTCAAAGATGACGGGAACTACAAGACGCGTG
CTGAAGTCAAGTTTGAAGGTGATACCCTTGTTAATCGTATCGAGTTAAAAGGTATTGATTTTAAAGAAGA
TGGAAACATTCTCGGACACAAACTGGAGTACAACTATAACTCACACAATGTATACATCACGGCAGACAAA
CAAAAGAATGGAATCAAAGCTAACTTCAAAATTCGCCACAACATTGAAGATGGCTCCGTTCAACTAGCAG
ACCATTATCAACAAAATACTCCAATTGGCGATGGCCCTGTCCTTTTACCAGACAACCATTACCTGTCCAC
ACAATCTGCCCTTTCGAAAGATCCCAACGAAAAGCGTGACCACATGGTCCTTCTTGAGTTTGTAACTGCT
GCTGGGATTACACATGGCATGGATGAGCTCTACAAATAAGGATCCAAACTCGAGTAAGGATCTCCAGGCA
TCAAATAAAACGAAAGGCTCAGTCGAAAGACTGGGCCTTTCGTTTTATCTGTTGTTTGTCGGTGAACGCT
CTCTACTAGAGTCACACTGGCTCACCTTCGGGTGGGCCTTTCTGCGTTTATACCTAGGCTACAGCCGATA
GTCTGGAACAGCGCACTTACGGGTTGCTGCGCAACCCAAGTGCTACCGGCGCGGCAGCGTGACCCGTGTC
GGCGGCTCCAACGGCTCGCCATCGTCCAGAAAACACGGCTCATCGGGCATCGGCAGGCGCTGCTGCCCGC
GCCGTTCCCATTCCTCCGTTTCGGTCAAGGCTGGCAGGTCTGGTTCCATGCCCGGAATGCCGGGCTGGCT
GGGCGGCTCCTCGCCGGGGCCGGTCGGTAGTTGCTGCTCGCCCGGATACAGGGTCGGGATGCGGCGCAGG
TCGCCATGCCCCAACAGCGATTCGTCCTGGTCGTCGTGATCAACCACCACGGCGGCACTGAACACCGACA
GGCGCAACTGGTCGCGGGGCTGGCCCCACGCCACGCGGTCATTGACCACGTAGGCCAACACGGTGCCGGG
GCCGTTGAGCTTCACGACGGAGATCCAGCGCTCGGCCACCAAGTCCTTGACTGCGTATTGGACCGTCCGC
AAAGAACGTCCGATGAGCTTGGAAAGTGTCTTCTGGCTGACCACCACGGCGTTCTGGTGGCCCATCTGCG
CCACGAGGTGATGCAGCAGCATTGCCGCCGTGGGTTTCCTCGCAATAAGCCCGGCCCACGCCTCATGCGC
TTTGCGTTCCGTTTGCACCCAGTGACCGGGCTTGTTCTTGGCTTGAATGCCGATTTCTCTGGACTGCGTG
GCCATGCTTATCTCCATGCGGTAGGGGTGCCGCACGGTTGCGGCACCATGCGCAATCAGCTGCAACTTTT
CGGCAGCGCGACAACAATTATGCGTTGCGTAAAAGTGGCAGTCAATTACAGATTTTCTTTAACCTACGCA
ATGAGCTATTGCGGGGGGTGCCGCAATGAGCTGTTGCGTACCCCCCTTTTTTAAGTTGTTGATTTTTAAG
TCTTTCGCATTTCGCCCTATATCTAGTTCTTTGGTGCCCAAAGAAGGGCACCCCTGCGGGGTTCCCCCAC
GCCTTCGGCGCGGCTCCCCCTCCGGCAAAAAGTGGCCCCTCCGGGGCTTGTTGATCGACTGCGCGGCCTT
CGGCCTTGCCCAAGGTGGCGCTGCCCCCTTGGAACCCCCGCACTCGCCGCCGTGAGGCTCGGGGGGCAGG
CGGGCGGGCTTCGCCCTTCGACTGCCCCCACTCGCATAGGCTTGGGTCGTTCCAGGCGCGTCAAGGCCAA
GCCGCTGCGCGGTCGCTGCGCGAGCCTTGACCCGCCTTCCACTTGGTGTCCAACCGGCAAGCGAAGCGCG
CAGGCCGCAGGCCGGAGGCACTAGTGCTTGGATTCTCACCAATAAAAAACGCCCGGCGGCAACCGAGCGT
TCTGAACAAATCCAGATGGAGTTCTGAGGTCATTACTGGATCTATCAACAGGAGTCCAAGCGAGCTCGAT
ATCAAATTACGCCCCGCCCTGCCACTCATCGCAGTACTGTTGTAATTCATTAAGCATTCTGCCGACATGG
AAGCCATCACAAACGGCATGATGAACCTGAATCGCCAGCGGCATCAGCACCTTGTCGCCTTGCGTATAAT
ATTTGCCCATGGTGAAAACGGGGGCGAAGAAGTTGTCCATATTGGCCACGTTTAAATCAAAACTGGTGAA
ACTCACCCAGGGATTGGCTGAGACGAAAAACATATTCTCAATAAACCCTTTAGGGAAATAGGCCAGGTTT
TCACCGTAACACGCCACATCTTGCGAATATATGTGTAGAAACTGCCGGAAATCGTCGTGGTATTCACTCC
AGAGCGATGAAAACGTTTCAGTTTGCTCATGGAAAACGGTGTAACAAGGGTGAACACTATCCCATATCAC
CAGCTCACCGTCTTTCATTGCCATACGAAATTCCGGATGAGCATTCATCAGGCGGGCAAGAATGTGAATA
AAGGCCGGATAAAACTTGTGCTTATTTTTCTTTACGGTCTTTAAAAAGGCCGTAATATCCAGCTGAACGG
TCTGGTTATAGGTACATTGAGCAACTGACTGAAATGCCTCAAAATGTTCTTTACGATGCCATTGGGATAT
ATCAACGGTGGTATATCCAGTGATTTTTTTCTCCATTTTAGCTTCCTTAGCTCCTGAAAATCTCGATAAC
TCAAAAAATACGCCCGGTAGTGATCTTATTTCATTATGGTGAAAGTTGGAACCTCTTACGTGCCGATCAA
CGTCTCATTTTCGCCAGATATC
