>Addgene plasmid #35341 | pBbB1c-GFP | addgene partial sequence | sequence record 43683 | GFP-F 5'-GGTCCTTCTTGAGTTTGTAAC-3'
AGCTCTACAAATAAGGATCCAAACTCGAGTAAGGATCTCCAGGCATCAAATAAAACGAAAGGCTCAGTCG
AAAGACTGGGCCTTTCGTTTTATCTGTTGTTTGTCGGTGAACGCTCTCTACTAGAGTCACACTGGCTCAC
CTTCGGGTGGGCCTTTCTGCGTTTATACCTAGGCTACAGCCGATAGTCTGGAACAGCGCACTTACGGGTT
GCTGCGCAACCCAAGTGCTACCGGCGCGGCAGCGTGACCCGTGTCGGCGGCTCCAACGGCTCGCCATCGT
CCAGAAAACACGGCTCATCGGGCATCGGCAGGCGCTGCTGCCCGCGCCGTTCCCATTCCTCCGTTTCGGT
CAAGGCTGGCAGGTCTGGTTCCATGCCCGGAATGCCGGGCTGGCTGGGCGGCTCCTCGCCGGGGCCGGTC
GGTAGTTGCTGCTCGCCCGGATACAGGGTCGGGATGCGGCGCAGGTCGCCATGCCCCAACAGCGATTCGT
CCTGGTCGTCGTGATCAACCACCACGGCGGCACTGAACACCGACAGGCGCAACTGGTCGCGGGGCTGGCC
CCACGCCACGCGGTCATTGACCACGTAGGCCAACACGGTGCCGGGGCCGTTGAGCTTCACGACGGAGATC
CAGCGCTCGGCCACCAAGTCCTTGACTGCGTATTGGACCGTCCGCAAAGAACGTCCGATGAGCTTGGAAA
GTGTCTTCTGGCTGACCACCACGGCGTTCTGGTGGCCCATCTGCGCCACGAGGTGATGCAGCAGCATTGC
CGCCGTGGGTTTCCTCGCAATAAGCCCGGCCCACGCCTCATGCGCTT
