>Addgene plasmid #35341 | pBbB1c-GFP | addgene partial sequence | sequence record 43684 | GFP-R 5'-CCATCTAATTCAACAAGAATTGGGACAAC-3'
GTATATCTCCTTCTTAAAAGATCTTTTGAATTCTGAAATTGTTATCCGCTCACAATTCCACACATTATAC
GAGCCGGATGATTAATTGTCAACAGCTCATTTCAGAATATTTGCCAGAACCGTTATGATGTCGGCGCAAA
AAACATTATCCAGAACGGGAGTGCGCCTTGAGCGACACGAATTATGCAGTGATTTACGACCTGCACAGCC
ATACCACAGCTTCCGATGGCTGCCTGACGCCAGAAGCATTGGTGCACCGTGCAGTCGATGATAAGCTGTC
AAACCAGATCAATTCGCGCTAACTTACATTAATTGCGTTGCGCTCACTGCCCGCTTTCCAGTCGGGAAAC
CTGTCGTGCCAGCTGCATTAATGAATCGGCCAACGCGCGGGGAGAGGCGGTTTGCGTATTGGGCGCCAGG
GTGGTTTTTCTTTTCACCAGTGAGACGGGCAACAGCTGATTGCCCTTCACCGCCTGGCCCTGAGAGAGTT
GCAGCAAGCGGTCCACGCTGGTTTGCCCCAGCAGGCGAAAATCCTGTTTGATGGTGGTTAACGGCGGGAT
ATAACATGAGCTGTCTTCGGTATCGTCGTATCCCACTACCGAGATATCCGCACCAACGCGCAGCCCGGAC
TCGGTAATGGCGCGCATTGCGCCCAGCGCCATCTGATCGTTGGCAACCAGCATCGCAGTGGGAACGATGC
CCTCATTCAGCATTTGCATGGTTTGTTGAAAACCGGACATGGCACTCCAGTCGCCTTCCCGTTCCGCTAT
CGGCTGAATTTGATTGCGAGTGAGATATTTATGCCAGCCAGCCAG
